Addgene plasmid #233532: pGBKT7_AvrSr62-5
Purpose: Expresses AvrSr62-5 in yeast
Depositing lab: Brande Wulff. Depositing organization: King Abdullah University of Science and Technology (KAUST). Publication: A wheat tandem kinase activates an NLR to trigger immunity. Chen R, Chen J, Powell OR, Outram MA, Arndell T, Gajendiran K, Wang YL, Lubega J, Xu Y, Ayliffe MA, Blundell C, Figueroa M, Sperschneider J, Vanhercke T, Kanyuka K, Tang D, Zhong G, Gardener C, Yu G, Gourdoupis S, Jaremko L, Matny O, Steffenson BJ, Boshoff WHP, Meyer WB, Arold ST, Dodds PN, Wulff BBH. Science. 2025 Mar 28;387(6741):1402-1408. doi: 10.1126/science.adp5034. Epub 2025 Mar 27. PubMed 40146821.
Backbone
  Vector backbone: pGBKT7
  Backbone manufacturer: Clontech, PT3248-5
  Backbone size w/o insert (bp): 7299
  Vector type: Yeast Expression
  Selectable markers: TRP1
Growth in bacteria
  Bacterial resistance: Kanamycin, 50 μg/mL
  Growth temperature: 37°C
  Growth strain: DH5alpha
  Copy number: Unknown
Gene/Insert
  Gene/Insert name: AvrSr62-5
  Species: Puccinia graminis
  Insert size (bp): 483
  Promoter: ADH1
  Tag / fusion protein: GAL4 BD, Myc tag (N terminal on backbone)
  Cloning method: Restriction Enzyme; 5′ cloning site EcoRI (not destroyed); 3′ cloning site BamHI (not destroyed)
  Sequencing primers: 5′ GAL4 transcriptional activation domain forward; 3′ GAL4 transcriptional activation domain reverse
Terms and licenses: Academic/Nonprofit Terms; Industry Terms: Not Available to Industry
Depositor comments: Please visit https://doi.org/10.1101/2024.08.30.610287 for bioRxiv preprint.
How to cite: pGBKT7_AvrSr62-5 was a gift from Brande Wulff (Addgene plasmid # 233532 ; http://n2t.net/addgene:233532 ; RRID:Addgene_233532)
