[The description below was written by a language model from this plasmid's Addgene catalogue record and pLannotate feature annotations shown in this document.]
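Description:
pGBKT7_AvrSr62-5 is a yeast expression plasmid built on the commercial pGBKT7 backbone, the standard "bait" vector of GAL4-based yeast two-hybrid systems. It shuttles between E. coli and Saccharomyces cerevisiae. A high-copy ColE1/pUC-type origin and a Tn5 NeoR/KanR gene driven by the AmpR promoter support propagation under kanamycin selection in bacteria. The 2μ origin and the TRP1 auxotrophic marker, with its own promoter, maintain the plasmid in trp1 yeast grown without tryptophan. An f1 origin and several small annotated fragments (lacZα, lacI, rop, bom, ble, poly(A) signal remnants) are backbone leftovers with no evident role in the construct's function.

The payload is a 483 bp insert encoding AvrSr62-5 from the stem rust fungus Puccinia graminis, cloned between EcoRI and BamHI sites that remain intact. It lies downstream of the constitutive yeast ADH1 promoter and the GAL4 DNA-binding domain, so the protein is made as an N-terminal GAL4 BD–Myc fusion. The Myc tag is listed in the catalogue fields, but neither it nor the insert is annotated in the feature table; the insert presumably occupies the unannotated gap between the T7 promoter and the T7 terminator. Transcription ends at the ADH1 terminator. The T7 promoter sits between the GAL4 BD and the cloning site and, in this backbone, allows in vitro transcription and translation of the Myc-tagged insert without the BD.

The recorded purpose is simply expression of AvrSr62-5 in yeast. The BD-fusion design suits it to testing interactions with activation-domain-fused partners, and the associated publication concerns a wheat tandem kinase that activates an NLR to trigger immunity.
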