Features (pLannotate 1.2.2; 23 found; start..end, strand, type, name):
     30..734     +  promoter       ADH1 promoter: S. cerevisiae ADH1; promoter for alcohol dehydrogenase 1
    762..1202    +  CDS            GAL4 DNA binding domain: DNA binding domain of the GAL4 transcriptional activator; Saccharomyces cerevisiae GAL4 (truncated)
   1213..1231    +  promoter       T7 promoter: promoter for bacteriophage T7 RNA polymerase
   1808..1855    +  terminator     T7 terminator: transcription terminator for bacteriophage T7 RNA polymerase
   1882..2069    +  terminator     ADH1 terminator: S. cerevisiae ADH1; transcription terminator for the S. cerevisiae alcohol dehydrogenase 1 (ADH1) gene
   2117..2133    -  protein_bind   lac operator: The lac repressor binds to the lac operator to inhibit transcription in E. coli. This inhibition can be relieved by adding lactose or isopropyl-β-D-thiogalactopyranoside (IPTG). lac repressor encoded by lacI
   2141..2171    -  promoter       lac promoter: promoter for the E. coli lac operon
   2186..2207    -  protein_bind   CAP binding site: CAP binding activates transcription in the presence of cAMP. E. coli catabolite activator protein
   2220..2312    -  CDS            lacI (fragment): lac repressor; lacI; The lac repressor binds to the lac operator to inhibit transcription in E. coli. This inhibition can be relieved by adding lactose or isopropyl-β-D-thiogalactopyranoside (IPTG).
   2495..3083    -  rep_origin     ori: high-copy-number ColE1/pMB1/pBR322/pUC origin of replication
   3305..3321    +  polyA_signal   bGH poly(A) signal (fragment): bovine growth hormone polyadenylation signal
   3412..3459    -  polyA_signal   HSV TK poly(A) signal: herpes simplex virus thymidine kinase polyadenylation signal (Cole and Stacy, 1985)
   3518..3670    -  CDS            ble (fragment): BLE_KLEPN - Experimental evidence at protein level: Swiss-Prot protein existence level 1. Binding protein with a strong affinity to the bleomycin family of antibiotics. Binds to CL990; an antimitotic-antibiotic compound. From Klebsiella pneumoniae.
   3691..4485    -  CDS            NeoR/KanR: aminoglycoside phosphotransferase from Tn5; aph(3')-II (or nptII); confers resistance to neomycin, kanamycin, and G418 (Geneticin®)
   4486..4590    -  promoter       AmpR promoter: bla
   4617..5959    -  rep_origin     2μ ori: yeast 2μ plasmid origin of replication
   6027..6062    +  CDS            rop (fragment): Rop protein, which maintains plasmids at low copy number; rop
   6164..6213    +  misc_feature   bom (fragment): basis of mobility region from pBR322
   6352..6499    +  promoter       TRP1 promoter: S. cerevisiae TRP1
   6500..7174    +  CDS            TRP1: phosphoribosylanthranilate isomerase, required for tryptophan biosynthesis; S. cerevisiae TRP1; yeast auxotrophic marker
   7225..7276    +  misc_feature   bom (fragment): basis of mobility region from pBR322
   7304..7732    -  rep_origin     f1 ori (sequence partly withheld): f1 bacteriophage origin of replication; arrow indicates direction of (+) strand synthesis
   7736..29      -  CDS            lacZα (fragment) (across the origin): LacZα fragment of β-galactosidase; lacZ fragment
>Addgene plasmid #233532 | pGBKT7_AvrSr62-5 | addgene full sequence | sequence record 467840 | Addgene NGS Result
CGGTGCGGGCCTCTTCGCTATTACGCCAGATCCTTTTGTTGTTTCCGGGTGTACAATATGGACTTCCTCT
TTTCTGGCAACCAAACCCATACATCGGGATTCCTATAATACCTTCGTTGGTCTCCCTAACATGTAGGTGG
CGGAGGGGAGATATACAATAGAACAGATACCAGACAAGACATAATGGGCTAAACAAGACTACACCAATTA
CACTGCCTCATTGATGGTGGTACATAACGAACTAATACTGTAGCCCTAGACTTGATAGCCATCATCATAT
CGAAGTTTCACTACCCTTTTTCCATTTGCCATCTATTGAAGTAATAATAGGCGCATGCAACTTCTTTTCT
TTTTTTTTCTTTTCTCTCTCCCCCGTTGTTGTCTCACCATATCCGCAATGACAAAAAAATGATGGAAGAC
ACTAAAGGAAAAAATTAACGACAAAGACAGCACCAACAGATGTCGTTGTTCCAGAGCTGATGAGGGGTAT
CTCGAAGCACACGAAACTTTTTCCTTCCTTCATTCACGCACACTACTCTCTAATGAGCAACGGTATACGG
CCTTCCTTCCAGTTACTTGAATTTGAAATAAAAAAAAGTTTGCTGTCTTGCTATCAAGTATAAATAGACC
TGCAATTATTAATCTTTTGTTTCCTCGTCATTGTTCTCGTTCCCTTTCTTCCTTGTTTCTTTTTCTGCAC
AATATTTCAAGCTATACCAAGCATACAATCAACTCCAAGCTTGAAGCAAGCCTCCTGAAAGATGAAGCTA
CTGTCTTCTATCGAACAAGCATGCGATATTTGCCGACTTAAAAAGCTCAAGTGCTCCAAAGAAAAACCGA
AGTGCGCCAAGTGTCTGAAGAACAACTGGGAGTGTCGCTACTCTCCCAAAACCAAAAGGTCTCCGCTGAC
TAGGGCACATCTGACAGAAGTGGAATCAAGGCTAGAAAGACTGGAACAGCTATTTCTACTGATTTTTCCT
CGAGAAGACCTTGACATGATTTTGAAAATGGATTCTTTACAGGATATAAAAGCATTGTTAACAGGATTAT
TTGTACAAGATAATGTGAATAAAGATGCCGTCACAGATAGATTGGCTTCAGTGGAGACTGATATGCCTCT
AACATTGAGACAGCATAGAATAAGTGCGACATCATCATCGGAAGAGAGTAGTAACAAAGGTCAAAGACAG
TTGACTGTATCGCCGGAATTTGTAATACGACTCACTATAGGGCGAGCCGCCATCATGGAGGAGCAGAAGC
TGATCTCAGAGGAGGACCTGCATATGGCCATGGAGGCCGAATTCATGAAGCCAGTGATGAAGCGCTCCAT
CGAGAGGTTCGGCATGGAAGGCTCCTCCAGCGTGGAAGAGTCTCCATTCCACGGGCCACTCTACGAGTCC
AACGAGTACCACAACATCAACGGCGACCTCCACATCGTGTCCTGGTACTGCACTCCACCAGAGATCACCT
TCCACTTCAACGGCAAGGACCGCAAGGTGACCTACCACGAGTTCCTCATGCTCGGCGACTCCGACGGCAT
CTCCAAGTCTGACAAGCAAGCCATGACCAACGCGCTCATCAGCAAGGAACAAGGCTCCAAGGTGATCGGC
ATGTCCCAAATCGGCAACCAGCCAATCTCCGCCGAAGAGAAGAACCGCAAGTGGCCAAATGGCCCACCAC
GGTTCATCAAGACCACCGACATGATCCACTCCAACACCGACGGCCGCAAGATCGTGTACCGCTACTTCAG
GACCACTCCAGTGGCCGAGAAGATCTGAGGATCCGTCGACCTGCAGCGGCCGCATAACTAGCATAACCCC
TTGGGGCCTCTAAACGGGTCTTGAGGGGTTTTTTGCGCGCTTGCAGCCAAGCTAATTCCGGGCGAATTTC
TTATGATTTATGATTTTTATTATTAAATAAGTTATAAAAAAAATAAGTGTATACAAATTTTAAAGTGACT
CTTAGGTTTTAAAACGAAAATTCTTATTCTTGAGTAACTCTTTCCTGTAGGTCAGGTTGCTTTCTCAGGT
ATAGCATGAGGTCGCTCTTATTGACCACACCTCTACCGGCATGCAAGCTTGGCGTAATCATGGTCATAGC
TGTTTCCTGTGTGAAATTGTTATCCGCTCACAATTCCACACAACATACGAGCCGGAAGCATAAAGTGTAA
AGCCTGGGGTGCCTAATGAGTGAGCTAACTCACATTAATTGCGTTGCGCTCACTGCCCGCTTTCCAGTCG
GGAAACCTGTCGTGCCAGCTGCATTAATGAATCGGCCAACGCGCGGGGAGAGGCGGTTTGCGTATTGGGC
GCTCTTCCGCTTCCTCGCTCACTGACTCGCTGCGCTCGGTCGTTCGGCTGCGGCGAGCGGTATCAGCTCA
CTCAAAGGCGGTAATACGGTTATCCACAGAATCAGGGGATAACGCAGGAAAGAACATGTGAGCAAAAGGC
CAGCAAAAGGCCAGGAACCGTAAAAAGGCCGCGTTGCTGGCGTTTTTCCATAGGCTCCGCCCCCCTGACG
AGCATCACAAAAATCGACGCTCAAGTCAGAGGTGGCGAAACCCGACAGGACTATAAAGATACCAGGCGTT
TCCCCCTGGAAGCTCCCTCGTGCGCTCTCCTGTTCCGACCCTGCCGCTTACCGGATACCTGTCCGCCTTT
CTCCCTTCGGGAAGCGTGGCGCTTTCTCATAGCTCACGCTGTAGGTATCTCAGTTCGGTGTAGGTCGTTC
GCTCCAAGCTGGGCTGTGTGCACGAACCCCCCGTTCAGCCCGACCGCTGCGCCTTATCCGGTAACTATCG
TCTTGAGTCCAACCCGGTAAGACACGACTTATCGCCACTGGCAGCAGCCACTGGTAACAGGATTAGCAGA
GCGAGGTATGTAGGCGGTGCTACAGAGTTCTTGAAGTGGTGGCCTAACTACGGCTACACTAGAAGAACAG
TATTTGGTATCTGCGCTCTGCTGAAGCCAGTTACCTTCGGAAAAAGAGTTGGTAGCTCTTGATCCGGCAA
ACAAACCACCGCTGGTAGCGGTGGTTTTTTTGTTTGCAAGCAGCAGATTACGCGCAGAAAAAAAGGATCT
CAAGAAGATCCTTTGATCTTTTCTACGGGGTCTGACGCTCAGTGGAACGAAAACTCACGTTAAGGGATTT
TGGTCATGAGATTATCAAAAAGGATCTTCACCTAGATCCTTTTAAATTAAAAATGAAGTTTTAAATCAAT
CTAAAGTATATATGAGTAACCTGAGGCTATGGCAGGGCCTGCCGCCCCGACGTTGGCTGCGAGCCCTGGG
CCTTCACCCGAACTTGGGGGGTGGGGTGGGGAAAAGGAAGAAACGCGGGCGTATTGGCCCCAATGGGGTC
TCGGTGGGGTATCGACAGAGTGCCAGCCCTGGGACCGAACCCCGCGTTTATGAACAAACGACCCAACACC
GTGCGTTTTATTCTGTCTTTTTATTGCCGTCATAGCGCGGGTTCCTTCCGGTATTGTCTCCTTCCGTGTT
TCAGTTAGCCTCCCCCTAGGGTGGGCGAAGAACTCCAGCATGAGATCCCCGCGCTGGAGGATCATCCAGC
CGGCGTCCCGGAAAACGATTCCGAAGCCCAACCTTTCATAGAAGGCGGCGGTGGAATCGAAATCTCGTGA
TGGCAGGTTGGGCGTCGCTTGGTCGGTCATTTCGAACCCCAGAGTCCCGCTCAGAAGAACTCGTCAAGAA
GGCGATAGAAGGCGATGCGCTGCGAATCGGGAGCGGCGATACCGTAAAGCACGAGGAAGCGGTCAGCCCA
TTCGCCGCCAAGCTCTTCAGCAATATCACGGGTAGCCAACGCTATGTCCTGATAGCGGTCCGCCACACCC
AGCCGGCCACAGTCGATGAATCCAGAAAAGCGGCCATTTTCCACCATGATATTCGGCAAGCAGGCATCGC
CATGAGTCACGACGAGATCCTCGCCGTCGGGCATGCTCGCCTTGAGCCTGGCGAACAGTTCGGCTGGCGC
GAGCCCCTGATGCTCTTCGTCCAGATCATCCTGATCGACAAGACCGGCTTCCATCCGAGTACGTGCTCGC
TCGATGCGATGTTTCGCTTGGTGGTCGAATGGGCAGGTAGCCGGATCAAGCGTATGCAGCCGCCGCATTG
CATCAGCCATGATGGATACTTTCTCGGCAGGAGCAAGGTGAGATGACAGGAGATCCTGCCCCGGCACTTC
GCCCAATAGCAGCCAGTCCCTTCCCGCTTCAGTGACAACGTCGAGCACAGCTGCGCAAGGAACGCCCGTC
GTGGCCAGCCACGATAGCCGCGCTGCCTCGTCTTGCAGTTCATTCAGGGCACCGGACAGGTCGGTCTTGA
CAAAAAGAACCGGGCGCCCCTGCGCTGACAGCCGGAACACGGCGGCATCAGAGCAGCCGATTGTCTGTTG
TGCCCAGTCATAGCCGAATAGCCTCTCCACCCAAGCGGCCGGAGAACCTGCGTGCAATCCATCTTGTTCA
ATCATACTCTTCCTTTTTCAATATTATTGAAGCATTTATCAGGGTTATTGTCTCATGAGCGGATACATAT
TTGAATGTATTTAGAAAAATAAACAAATAGGGGTTCCGCGCACATTTCCCCGAAAAGTGCCACCTGAACG
AAGCATCTGTGCTTCATTTTGTAGAACAAAAATGCAACGCGAGAGCGCTAATTTTTCAAACAAAGAATCT
GAGCTGCATTTTTACAGAACAGAAATGCAACGCGAAAGCGCTATTTTACCAACGAAGAATCTGTGCTTCA
TTTTTGTAAAACAAAAATGCAACGCGAGAGCGCTAATTTTTCAAACAAAGAATCTGAGCTGCATTTTTAC
AGAACAGAAATGCAACGCGAGAGCGCTATTTTACCAACAAAGAATCTATACTTCTTTTTTGTTCTACAAA
AATGCATCCCGAGAGCGCTATTTTTCTAACAAAGCATCTTAGATTACTTTTTTTCTCCTTTGTGCGCTCT
ATAATGCAGTCTCTTGATAACTTTTTGCACTGTAGGTCCGTTAAGGTTAGAAGAAGGCTACTTTGGTGTC
TATTTTCTCTTCCATAAAAAAAGCCTGACTCCACTTCCCGCGTTTACTGATTACTAGCGAAGCTGCGGGT
GCATTTTTTCAAGATAAAGGCATCCCCGATTATATTCTATACCGATGTGGATTGCGCATACTTTGTGAAC
AGAAAGTGATAGCGTTGATGATTCTTCATTGGTCAGAAAATTATGAACGGTTTCTTCTATTTTGTCTCTA
TATACTACGTATAGGAAATGTTTACATTTTCGTATTGTTTTCGATTCACTCTATGAATAGTTCTTACTAC
AATTTTTTTGTCTAAAGAGTAATACTAGAGATAAACATAAAAAATGTAGAGGTCGAGTTTAGATGCAAGT
TCAAGGAGCGAAAGGTGGATGGGTAGGTTATATAGGGATATAGCACAGAGATATATAGCAAAGAGATACT
TTTGAGCAATGTTTGTGGAAGCGGTATTCGCAATATTTTAGTAGCTCGTTACAGTCCGGTGCGTTTTTGG
TTTTTTGAAAGTGCGTCTTCAGAGCGCTTTTGGTTTTCAAAAGCGCTCTGAAGTTCCTATACTTTCTAGA
GAATAGGAACTTCGGAATAGGAACTTCAAAGCGTTTCCGAAAACGAGCGCTTCCGAAAATGCAACGCGAG
CTGCGCACATACAGCTCACTGTTCACGTCGCACCTATATCTGCGTGTTGCCTGTATATATATATACATGA
GAAGAACGGCATAGTGCGTGTTTATGCTTAAATGCGTACTTATATGCGTCTATTTATGTAGGATGAAAGG
TAGTCTAGTACCTCCTGTGATATTATCCCATTCCATGCGGGGTATCGTATGCTTCCTTCAGCACTACCCT
TTAGCTGTTCTATATGCTGCCACTCCTCAATTGGATTAGTCTCATCCTTCAATGCTATCATTTCCTTTGA
TATTGGATCATACTAAGAAACCATTATTATCATGACATTAACCTATAAAAATAGGCGTATCACGAGGCCC
TTTCGTCTCGCGCGTTTCGGTGATGACGGTGAAAACCTCTGACACATGCAGCTCCCGGAGACGGTCACAG
CTTGTCTGTAAGCGGATGCCGGGAGCAGACAAGCCCGTCAGGGCGCGTCAGCGGGTGTTGGCGGGTGTCG
GGGCTGGCTTAACTATGCGGCATCAGAGCAGATTGTACTGAGAGTGCACCATAGATCAACGACATTACTA
TATATATAATATAGGAAGCATTTAATAGAACAGCATCGTAATATATGTGTACTTTGCAGTTATGACGCCA
GATGGCAGTAGTGGAAGATATTCTTTATTGAAAAATAGCTTGTCACCTTACGTACAATCTTGATCCGGAG
CTTTTCTTTTTTTGCCGATTAAGAATTAATTCGGTCGAAAAAAGAAAAGGAGAGGGCCAAGAGGGAGGGC
ATTGGTGACTATTGAGCACGTGAGTATACGTGATTAAGCACACAAAGGCAGCTTGGAGTATGTCTGTTAT
TAATTTCACAGGTAGTTCTGGTCCATTGGTGAAAGTTTGCGGCTTGCAGAGCACAGAGGCCGCAGAATGT
GCTCTAGATTCCGATGCTGACTTGCTGGGTATTATATGTGTGCCCAATAGAAAGAGAACAATTGACCCGG
TTATTGCAAGGAAAATTTCAAGTCTTGTAAAAGCATATAAAAATAGTTCAGGCACTCCGAAATACTTGGT
TGGCGTGTTTCGTAATCAACCTAAGGAGGATGTTTTGGCTCTGGTCAATGATTACGGCATTGATATCGTC
CAACTGCATGGAGATGAGTCGTGGCAAGAATACCAAGAGTTCCTCGGTTTGCCAGTTATTAAAAGACTCG
TATTTCCAAAAGACTGCAACATACTACTCAGTGCAGCTTCACAGAAACCTCATTCGTTTATTCCCTTGTT
TGATTCAGAAGCAGGTGGGACAGGTGAACTTTTGGATTGGAACTCGATTTCTGACTGGGTTGGAAGGCAA
GAGAGCCCCGAAAGCTTACATTTTATGTTAGCTGGTGGACTGACGCCAGAAAATGTTGGTGATGCGCTTA
GATTAAATGGCGTTATTGGTGTTGATGTAAGCGGAGGTGTGGAGACAAATGGTGTAAAAGACTCTAACAA
AATAGCAAATTTCGTCAAAAATGCTAAGAAATAGGTTATTACTGAGTAGTATTTATTTAAGTATTGTTTG
TGCACTTGCCGATCTATGCGGTGTGAAATACCGCACAGATGCGTAAGGAGAAAATACCGCATCAGGAAAT
TGTAAGCGTTAATATTTTGTTAAAATTCGCGTTAAATTTTTGTTAAATCAGCTCATTTTTTAACCAATAG
GCCGAAATCGGCAAAATCCCTTATAAATCAAAAGAATAGACCGAGATAGGGT
[37 nt withheld, positions 7403-7439]
AAAGAACGTGGACTCCAACGTCAAAGG
[49 nt withheld, positions 7467-7515]
T
[91 nt withheld, positions 7517-7607]
G
[124 nt withheld, positions 7609-7732]
CCATTCGCCATTCAGGCTGCGCAACTGTTGGGAAGGGCGAT
